LOCUS       Exported 9213 bp ds-DNA circular SYN 12-MAY-2021
DEFINITION  Fluorescence reporter to monitor ER-phagy activity.
ACCESSION   .
VERSION     .
KEYWORDS    pCW57-CMV-ssRFP-GFP-KDEL
SOURCE      synthetic DNA construct
  ORGANISM  synthetic DNA construct
REFERENCE   1 (bases 1 to 9213)
  AUTHORS   Chino H, Hatta T, Natsume T, Mizushima N
  TITLE     Intrinsically Disordered Protein TEX264 Mediates ER-phagy.
  JOURNAL   Mol Cell. 2019 Apr 11. pii: S1097-2765(19)30257-6. doi:
            10.1016/j.molcel.2019.03.033.
  PUBMED    31006538
REFERENCE   2 (bases 1 to 9213)
  AUTHORS   .
  TITLE     Direct Submission
  JOURNAL   Exported May 12, 2021 from SnapGene Server 1.1.58
            http://www.snapgene.com
FEATURES             Location/Qualifiers
     source          1..9213
                     /organism="synthetic DNA construct"
                     /mol_type="other DNA"
     misc_feature    17..134
                     /label=cPPT/CTS
                     /note="central polypurine tract and central termination
                     sequence of HIV-1"
     protein_bind    202..472
                     /label=tetracycline response element
                     /bound_moiety="tetracycline repressor TetR"
                     /note="contains seven copies of the tetracycline operator
                     tetO"
     promoter        505..543
                     /label=minimal CMV promoter
                     /note="human cytomegalovirus (CMV) immediate early
                     promoter"
     primer_bind     540..564
                     /label=LNCX
                     /note="Human CMV promoter, forward primer"
     sig_peptide     643..696
                     /product="Drosophila BiP signal sequence"
                     /label=BiP signal sequence
     CDS             697..1371
                     /codon_start=1
                     /product="monomeric derivative of DsRed (Campbell et al.,
                     2002)"
                     /label=mRFP1
                     /note="mammalian codon-optimized"
                     /translation="MASSEDVIKEFMRFKVRMEGSVNGHEFEIEGEGEGRPYEGTQTAK
                     LKVTKGGPLPFAWDILSPQFQYGSKAYVKHPADIPDYLKLSFPEGFKWERVMNFEDGGV
                     VTVTQDSSLQDGEFIYKVKLRGTNFPSDGPVMQKKTMGWEASTERMYPEDGALKGEIKM
                     RLKLKDGGHYDAEVKTTYMAKKPVQLPGAYKTDIKLDITSHNEDYTIVEQYERAEGRHS
                     TGA"
     primer_bind     complement(827..845)
                     /label=mCherry-R
                     /note="mCherry, reverse primer"
     primer_bind     1095..1114
                     /label=mCherry-F
                     /note="mCherry, forward primer"
     primer_bind     1289..1312
                     /label=DsRed1-C
                     /note="DsRed1, forward primer"
     CDS             1417..2133
                     /codon_start=1
                     /product="enhanced GFP"
                     /label=EGFP
                     /translation="MVSKGEELFTGVVPILVELDGDVNGHKFSVSGEGEGDATYGKLTL
                     KFICTTGKLPVPWPTLVTTLTYGVQCFSRYPDHMKQHDFFKSAMPEGYVQERTIFFKDD
                     GNYKTRAEVKFEGDTLVNRIELKGIDFKEDGNILGHKLEYNYNSHNVYIMADKQKNGIK
                     VNFKIRHNIEDGSVQLADHYQQNTPIGDGPVLLPDNHYLSTQSALSKDPNEKRDHMVLL
                     EFVTAAGITLGMDELYK"
     CDS             1417..2133
                     /codon_start=1
                     /product="the original enhanced GFP (Yang et al., 1996)"
                     /label=EGFP
                     /note="mammalian codon-optimized"
                     /translation="MVSKGEELFTGVVPILVELDGDVNGHKFSVSGEGEGDATYGKLTL
                     KFICTTGKLPVPWPTLVTTLTYGVQCFSRYPDHMKQHDFFKSAMPEGYVQERTIFFKDD
                     GNYKTRAEVKFEGDTLVNRIELKGIDFKEDGNILGHKLEYNYNSHNVYIMADKQKNGIK
                     VNFKIRHNIEDGSVQLADHYQQNTPIGDGPVLLPDNHYLSTQSALSKDPNEKRDHMVLL
                     EFVTAAGITLGMDELYK"
     primer_bind     complement(1462..1483)
                     /label=EGFP-N
                     /note="EGFP, reverse primer"
     primer_bind     complement(1723..1742)
                     /label=EXFP-R
                     /note="For distinguishing EGFP variants, reverse primer"
     primer_bind     2070..2091
                     /label=EGFP-C
                     /note="EGFP, forward primer"
     promoter        2155..2665
                     /label=hPGK promoter
                     /note="human phosphoglycerate kinase 1 promoter"
     primer_bind     2584..2602
                     /label=hPGK-F
                     /note="Human PGK promoter, forward primer"
     CDS             2675..3271
                     /codon_start=1
                     /gene="pac from Streptomyces alboniger"
                     /product="puromycin N-acetyltransferase"
                     /label=PuroR
                     /note="confers resistance to puromycin"
                     /translation="MTEYKPTVRLATRDDVPRAVRTLAAAFADYPATRHTVDPDRHIER
                     VTELQELFLTRVGLDIGKVWVADDGAAVAVWTTPESVEAGAVFAEIGPRMAELSGSRLA
                     AQQQMEGLLAPHRPKEPAWFLATVGVSPDHQGKGLGSAVVLPGVEAAERAGVPAFLETS
                     APRNLPFYERLGFTVTADVEVPEGPRTWCMTRKPGA"
     primer_bind     complement(2675..2694)
                     /label=Puro-R
                     /note="Puromycin resistance gene, reverse primer. Also
                     called puro-variant-R"
     primer_bind     3171..3191
                     /label=Puro-F
                     /note="Puromycin resistance gene, forward primer"
     CDS             3272..3325
                     /codon_start=1
                     /product="2A peptide from Thosea asigna virus capsid
                     protein"
                     /label=T2A
                     /note="Eukaryotic ribosomes fail to insert a peptide bond
                     between the Gly and Pro residues, yielding separate
                     polypeptides."
                     /translation="EGRGSLLTCGDVEENPGP"
     CDS             3326..4072
                     /codon_start=1
                     /product="improved tetracycline-controlled transactivator"
                     /label=rtTA-Advanced
                     /note="In the Tet-On(R) system, rtTA-Advanced binds to the
                     Tet-responsive element and stimulates transcription only in
                     the presence of tetracycline or doxycycline."
                     /translation="MSRLDKSKVINGALELLNGVGIEGLTTRKLAQKLGVEQPTLYWHV
                     KNKRALLDALPIEMLDRHHTHFCPLEGESWQDFLRNNAKSYRCALLSHRDGAKVHLGTR
                     PTEKQYETLENQLAFLCQQGFSLENALYALSAVGHFTLGCVLEEQEHQVAKEERETPTT
                     DSMPPLLRQAIELFDRQGAEPAFLFGLELIICGLEKQLKCESGGPTDALDDFDLDMLPA
                     DALDDFDLDMLPADALDDFDLDMLPG"
     primer_bind     complement(4112..4132)
                     /label=WPRE-R
                     /note="WPRE, reverse primer"
     CDS             complement(4530..4541)
                     /codon_start=1
                     /product="Factor Xa recognition and cleavage site"
                     /label=Factor Xa site
                     /translation="IEGR"
     LTR             4746..4979
                     /label=3' LTR (Delta-U3)
                     /note="self-inactivating 3' long terminal repeat (LTR) from
                     HIV-1"
     polyA_signal    5051..5172
                     /label=SV40 poly(A) signal
                     /note="SV40 polyadenylation signal"
     primer_bind     complement(5088..5107)
                     /label=SV40pA-R
                     /note="SV40 polyA, reverse primer"
     primer_bind     5142..5161
                     /label=EBV-rev
                     /note="SV40 polyA terminator, reverse primer"
     rep_origin      5212..5347
                     /label=SV40 ori
                     /note="SV40 origin of replication"
     primer_bind     5274..5293
                     /label=SV40pro-F
                     /note="SV40 promoter/origin, forward primer"
     promoter        5347..5418
                     /gene="bla"
                     /label=AmpR promoter
     CDS             5419..6279
                     /codon_start=1
                     /gene="bla"
                     /product="beta-lactamase"
                     /label=AmpR
                     /note="confers resistance to ampicillin, carbenicillin, and
                     related antibiotics"
                     /translation="MSIQHFRVALIPFFAAFCLPVFAHPETLVKVKDAEDQLGARVGYI
                     ELDLNSGKILESFRPEERFPMMSTFKVLLCGAVLSRIDAGQEQLGRRIHYSQNDLVEYS
                     PVTEKHLTDGMTVRELCSAAITMSDNTAANLLLTTIGGPKELTAFLHNMGDHVTRLDRW
                     EPELNEAIPNDERDTTMPVAMATTLRKLLTGELLTLASRQQLIDWMEADKVAGPLLRSA
                     LPAGWFIADKSGAGERGSRGIIAALGPDGKPSRIVVIYTTGSQATMDERNRQIAEIGAS
                     LIKHW"
     primer_bind     complement(5637..5656)
                     /label=Amp-R
                     /note="Ampicillin resistance gene, reverse primer"
     rep_origin      6450..7038
                     /direction=RIGHT
                     /label=ori
                     /note="high-copy-number ColE1/pMB1/pBR322/pUC origin of
                     replication"
     primer_bind     6939..6958
                     /label=pBR322ori-F
                     /note="pBR322 origin, forward primer"
     primer_bind     7192..7209
                     /label=L4440
                     /note="L4440 vector, forward primer"
     protein_bind    7326..7347
                     /label=CAP binding site
                     /bound_moiety="E. coli catabolite activator protein"
                     /note="CAP binding activates transcription in the presence
                     of cAMP."
     promoter        7362..7392
                     /label=lac promoter
                     /note="promoter for the E. coli lac operon"
     protein_bind    7400..7416
                     /label=lac operator
                     /bound_moiety="lac repressor encoded by lacI"
                     /note="The lac repressor binds to the lac operator to
                     inhibit transcription in E. coli. This inhibition can be
                     relieved by adding lactose or
                     isopropyl-beta-D-thiogalactopyranoside (IPTG)."
     primer_bind     7405..7427
                     /label=M13/pUC Reverse
                     /note="In lacZ gene"
     primer_bind     7424..7440
                     /label=M13 rev
                     /note="common sequencing primer, one of multiple similar
                     variants"
     primer_bind     7424..7440
                     /label=M13 Reverse
                     /note="In lacZ gene. Also called M13-rev"
     primer_bind     7459..7479
                     /label=T3
                     /note="T3 promoter, forward primer"
     promoter        7461..7479
                     /label=T3 promoter
                     /note="promoter for bacteriophage T3 RNA polymerase"
     promoter        7507..7733
                     /label=RSV promoter
                     /note="Rous sarcoma virus enhancer/promoter"
     LTR             7734..7914
                     /label=5' LTR (truncated)
                     /note="truncated 5' long terminal repeat (LTR) from HIV-1"
     misc_feature    7961..8086
                     /label=HIV-1 Psi
                     /note="packaging signal of human immunodeficiency virus
                     type 1"
     misc_feature    8579..8812
                     /label=RRE
                     /note="The Rev response element (RRE) of HIV-1 allows for
                     Rev-dependent mRNA export from the nucleus to the
                     cytoplasm."
     CDS             8997..9041
                     /codon_start=1
                     /product="antigenic peptide corresponding to amino acids
                     655 to 669 of the HIV envelope protein gp41 (Lutje Hulsik
                     et al., 2013)"
                     /label=gp41 peptide
                     /note="recognized by the 2H10 single-chain llama nanobody"
                     /translation="KNEQELLELDKWASL"
ORIGIN
        1 aattctcgac ctcgagtttt aaaagaaaag gggggattgg ggggtacagt gcaggggaaa
       61 gaatagtaga cataatagca acagacatac aaactaaaga attacaaaaa caaattacaa
      121 aaattcaaaa ttttcgggtt tattacaggg acagcagaga tccactttgg ccgcgaatcg
      181 atatgtcctc gagtttacca ctccctatca gtgatagaga aaagtgaaag tcgagtttac
      241 cactccctat cagtgataga gaaaagtgaa agtcgagttt accactccct atcagtgata
      301 gagaaaagtg aaagtcgagt ttaccactcc ctatcagtga tagagaaaag tgaaagtcga
      361 gtttaccact ccctatcagt gatagagaaa agtgaaagtc gagtttacca ctccctatca
      421 gtgatagaga aaagtgaaag tcgagtttac cactccctat cagtgataga gaaaagtgaa
      481 agtcgagctc ggtacccggg tcgaggtagg cgtgtacggt gggaggccta tataagcaga
      541 gctcgtttag tgaaccgtca gatcgcctgg agacgccatc cacgctgttt tgacctccat
      601 agaagacacc gggaccgatc cagcctccgc ggccccgaat tcatgaagtt atgcatatta
      661 ctggccgtcg tggcctttgt tggcctctcg ctcgggatgg cctcctccga ggacgtcatc
      721 aaggagttca tgcgcttcaa ggtgcgcatg gagggctccg tgaacggcca cgagttcgag
      781 atcgagggcg agggcgaggg ccgcccctac gagggcaccc agaccgccaa gctgaaggtg
      841 accaagggcg gccccctgcc cttcgcctgg gacatcctgt cccctcagtt ccagtacggc
      901 tccaaggcct acgtgaagca ccccgccgac atccccgact acttgaagct gtccttcccc
      961 gagggcttca agtgggagcg cgtgatgaac ttcgaggacg gcggcgtggt gaccgtgacc
     1021 caggactcct ccctgcagga cggcgagttc atctacaagg tgaagctgcg cggcaccaac
     1081 ttcccctccg acggccccgt aatgcagaag aagaccatgg gctgggaggc ctccaccgag
     1141 cggatgtacc ccgaggacgg cgccctgaag ggcgagatca agatgaggct gaagctgaag
     1201 gacggcggcc actacgacgc cgaggtcaag accacctaca tggccaagaa gcccgtgcag
     1261 ctgcccggcg cctacaagac cgacatcaag ctggacatca cctcccacaa cgaggactac
     1321 accatcgtgg aacagtacga gcgcgccgag ggccgccact ccaccggcgc catcgatgaa
     1381 ttcactagtg ttaacggatc cctcgagcgg ccgcccatgg tgagcaaggg cgaggagctg
     1441 ttcaccgggg tggtgcccat cctggtcgag ctggacggcg acgtaaacgg ccacaagttc
     1501 agcgtgtccg gcgagggcga gggcgatgcc acctacggca agctgaccct gaagttcatc
     1561 tgcaccaccg gcaagctgcc cgtgccctgg cccaccctcg tgaccaccct gacctacggc
     1621 gtgcagtgct tcagccgcta ccccgaccac atgaagcagc acgacttctt caagtccgcc
     1681 atgcccgaag gctacgtcca ggagcgcacc atcttcttca aggacgacgg caactacaag
     1741 acccgcgccg aggtgaagtt cgagggcgac accctggtga accgcatcga gctgaagggc
     1801 atcgacttca aggaggacgg caacatcctg gggcacaagc tggagtacaa ctacaacagc
     1861 cacaacgtct atatcatggc cgacaagcag aagaacggca tcaaggtgaa cttcaagatc
     1921 cgccacaaca tcgaggacgg cagcgtgcag ctcgccgacc actaccagca gaacaccccc
     1981 atcggcgacg gccccgtgct gctgcccgac aaccactacc tgagcaccca gtccgccctg
     2041 agcaaagacc ccaacgagaa gcgcgatcac atggtcctgc tggagttcgt gaccgccgcc
     2101 gggatcactc tcggcatgga cgagctgtac aagaaagatg agctctaagg atccggggtt
     2161 ggggttgcgc cttttccaag gcagccctgg gtttgcgcag ggacgcggct gctctgggcg
     2221 tggttccggg aaacgcagcg gcgccgaccc tgggtctcgc acattcttca cgtccgttcg
     2281 cagcgtcacc cggatcttcg ccgctaccct tgtgggcccc ccggcgacgc ttcctgctcc
     2341 gcccctaagt cgggaaggtt ccttgcggtt cgcggcgtgc cggacgtgac aaacggaagc
     2401 cgcacgtctc actagtaccc tcgcagacgg acagcgccag ggagcaatgg cagcgcgccg
     2461 accgcgatgg gctgtggcca atagcggctg ctcagcaggg cgcgccgaga gcagcggccg
     2521 ggaaggggcg gtgcgggagg cggggtgtgg ggcggtagtg tgggccctgt tcctgcccgc
     2581 gcggtgttcc gcattctgca agcctccgga gcgcacgtcg gcagtcggct ccctcgttga
     2641 ccgaatcacc gacctctctc cccagcaatt caccatgacc gagtacaagc ccacggtgcg
     2701 cctcgccacc cgcgacgacg tccccagggc cgtacgcacc ctcgccgccg cgttcgccga
     2761 ctaccccgcc acgcgccaca ccgtcgatcc ggaccgccac atcgagcggg tcaccgagct
     2821 gcaagaactc ttcctcacgc gcgtcgggct cgacatcggc aaggtgtggg tcgcggacga
     2881 cggcgccgcg gtggcggtct ggaccacgcc ggagagcgtc gaagcggggg cggtgttcgc
     2941 cgagatcggc ccgcgcatgg ccgagttgag cggttcccgg ctggccgcgc agcaacagat
     3001 ggaaggcctc ctggcgccgc accggcccaa ggagcccgcg tggttcctgg ccaccgtcgg
     3061 cgtctcgccc gaccaccagg gcaagggtct gggcagcgcc gtcgtgctcc ccggagtgga
     3121 ggcggccgag cgcgccgggg tgcccgcctt cctggagacc tccgcgcccc gcaacctccc
     3181 cttctacgag cggctcggct tcaccgtcac cgccgacgtc gaggtgcccg aaggaccgcg
     3241 cacctggtgc atgacccgca agcccggtgc cgaaggtaga ggttctctcc tcacttgtgg
     3301 tgatgttgaa gaaaaccctg gtccaatgtc tagactggac aagagcaaag tcataaacgg
     3361 agctctggaa ttactcaatg gtgtcggtat cgaaggcctg acgacaagga aactcgctca
     3421 aaagctggga gttgagcagc ctaccctgta ctggcacgtg aagaacaagc gggccctgct
     3481 cgatgccctg ccaatcgaga tgctggacag gcatcatacc cacttctgcc ccctggaagg
     3541 cgagtcatgg caagactttc tgcggaacaa cgccaagtca taccgctgtg ctctcctctc
     3601 acatcgcgac ggggctaaag tgcatctcgg cacccgccca acagagaaac agtacgaaac
     3661 cctggaaaat cagctcgcgt tcctgtgtca gcaaggcttc tccctggaga acgcactgta
     3721 cgctctgtcc gccgtgggcc actttacact gggctgcgta ttggaggaac aggagcatca
     3781 agtagcaaaa gaggaaagag agacacctac caccgattct atgcccccac ttctgagaca
     3841 agcaattgag ctgttcgacc ggcagggagc cgaacctgcc ttccttttcg gcctggaact
     3901 aatcatatgt ggcctggaga aacagctaaa gtgcgaaagc ggcgggccga ccgacgccct
     3961 tgacgatttt gacttagaca tgctcccagc cgatgccctt gacgactttg accttgatat
     4021 gctgcctgct gacgctcttg acgattttga ccttgacatg ctccccgggt aactaagtaa
     4081 ggatcgatcc aagatatcgt attcttaact atgttgctcc ttttacgcta tgtggatacg
     4141 ctgctttaat gcctttgtat catgctattg cttcccgtat ggctttcatt ttctcctcct
     4201 tgtataaatc ctggttgctg tctctttatg aggagttgtg gcccgttgtc aggcaacgtg
     4261 gcgtggtgtg cactgtgttt gctgacgcaa cccccactgg ttggggcatt gccaccacct
     4321 gtcagctcct ttccgggact ttcgctttcc ccctccctat tgccacggcg gaactcatcg
     4381 ccgcctgcct tgcccgctgc tggacagggg ctcggctgtt gggcactgac aattccgtgg
     4441 tgttgtcggg gaagctgacg tcctttccat ggctgctcgc ctgtgttgcc acctggattc
     4501 tgcgcgggac gtccttctgc tacgtccctt cggccctcaa tccagcggac cttccttccc
     4561 gcggcctgct gccggctctg cggcctcttc cgcgtcttcg ccttcgccct cagacgagtc
     4621 ggatctccct ttgggccgcc tccccgcctg tttcgcctcg gcgtccggac tagaggtacc
     4681 tttaagacca atgacttaca aggcagctgt agatcttagc cactttttaa aagaaaaggg
     4741 gggactggaa gggctaattc actcccaacg aagacaagat ctgctttttg cttgtactgg
     4801 gtctctctgg ttagaccaga tctgagcctg ggagctctct ggctaactag ggaacccact
     4861 gcttaagcct caataaagct tgccttgagt gcttcaagta gtgtgtgccc gtctgttgtg
     4921 tgactctggt aactagagat ccctcagacc cttttagtca gtgtggaaaa tctctagcag
     4981 tagtagttca tgtcatctta ttattcagta tttataactt gcaaagaaat gaatatcaga
     5041 gagtgagagg aacttgttta ttgcagctta taatggttac aaataaagca atagcatcac
     5101 aaatttcaca aataaagcat ttttttcact gcattctagt tgtggtttgt ccaaactcat
     5161 caatgtatct tatcatgtct ggctctagct atcccgcccc taactccgcc catcccgccc
     5221 ctaactccgc ccagttccgc ccattctccg ccccatggct gactaatttt ttttatttat
     5281 gcagaggccg aggccgcctc ggcctctgag ctattccaga agtagtgagg aggctttttt
     5341 ggaggccttt caaatatgta tccgctcatg agacaataac cctgataaat gcttcaataa
     5401 tattgaaaaa ggaagagtat gagtattcaa catttccgtg tcgcccttat tccctttttt
     5461 gcggcatttt gccttcctgt ttttgctcac ccagaaacgc tggtgaaagt aaaagatgct
     5521 gaagatcagt tgggtgcacg agtgggttac atcgaactgg atctcaacag cggtaagatc
     5581 cttgagagtt ttcgccccga agaacgtttt ccaatgatga gcacttttaa agttctgcta
     5641 tgtggcgcgg tattatcccg tattgacgcc gggcaagagc aactcggtcg ccgcatacac
     5701 tattctcaga atgacttggt tgagtactca ccagtcacag aaaagcatct tacggatggc
     5761 atgacagtaa gagaattatg cagtgctgcc ataaccatga gtgataacac tgcggccaac
     5821 ttacttctga caacgatcgg aggaccgaag gagctaaccg cttttttgca caacatgggg
     5881 gatcatgtaa ctcgccttga tcgttgggaa ccggagctga atgaagccat accaaacgac
     5941 gagcgtgaca ccacgatgcc tgtagcaatg gcaacaacgt tgcgcaaact attaactggc
     6001 gaactactta ctctagcttc ccggcaacaa ttaatagact ggatggaggc ggataaagtt
     6061 gcaggaccac ttctgcgctc ggcccttccg gctggctggt ttattgctga taaatctgga
     6121 gccggtgagc gtgggtctcg cggtatcatt gcagcactgg ggccagatgg taagccctcc
     6181 cgtatcgtag ttatctacac gacggggagt caggcaacta tggatgaacg aaatagacag
     6241 atcgctgaga taggtgcctc actgattaag cattggtaac tgtcagacca agtttactca
     6301 tatatacttt agattgattt aaaacttcat ttttaattta aaaggatcta ggtgaagatc
     6361 ctttttgata atctcatgac caaaatccct taacgtgagt tttcgttcca ctgagcgtca
     6421 gaccccgtag aaaagatcaa aggatcttct tgagatcctt tttttctgcg cgtaatctgc
     6481 tgcttgcaaa caaaaaaacc accgctacca gcggtggttt gtttgccgga tcaagagcta
     6541 ccaactcttt ttccgaaggt aactggcttc agcagagcgc agataccaaa tactgttctt
     6601 ctagtgtagc cgtagttagg ccaccacttc aagaactctg tagcaccgcc tacatacctc
     6661 gctctgctaa tcctgttacc agtggctgct gccagtggcg ataagtcgtg tcttaccggg
     6721 ttggactcaa gacgatagtt accggataag gcgcagcggt cgggctgaac ggggggttcg
     6781 tgcacacagc ccagcttgga gcgaacgacc tacaccgaac tgagatacct acagcgtgag
     6841 ctatgagaaa gcgccacgct tcccgaaggg agaaaggcgg acaggtatcc ggtaagcggc
     6901 agggtcggaa caggagagcg cacgagggag cttccagggg gaaacgcctg gtatctttat
     6961 agtcctgtcg ggtttcgcca cctctgactt gagcgtcgat ttttgtgatg ctcgtcaggg
     7021 gggcggagcc tatggaaaaa cgccagcaac gcggcctttt tacggttcct ggccttttgc
     7081 tggccttttg ctcacatgtt ctttcctgcg ttatcccctg attctgtgga taaccgtatt
     7141 accgcctttg agtgagctga taccgctcgc cgcagccgaa cgaccgagcg cagcgagtca
     7201 gtgagcgagg aagcggaaga gcgcccaata cgcaaaccgc ctctccccgc gcgttggccg
     7261 attcattaat gcagctggca cgacaggttt cccgactgga aagcgggcag tgagcgcaac
     7321 gcaattaatg tgagttagct cactcattag gcaccccagg ctttacactt tatgcttccg
     7381 gctcgtatgt tgtgtggaat tgtgagcgga taacaatttc acacaggaaa cagctatgac
     7441 catgattacg ccaagcgcgc aattaaccct cactaaaggg aacaaaagct ggagctgcaa
     7501 gcttaatgta gtcttatgca atactcttgt agtcttgcaa catggtaacg atgagttagc
     7561 aacatgcctt acaaggagag aaaaagcacc gtgcatgccg attggtggaa gtaaggtggt
     7621 acgatcgtgc cttattagga aggcaacaga cgggtctgac atggattgga cgaaccactg
     7681 aattgccgca ttgcagagat attgtattta agtgcctagc tcgatacata aacgggtctc
     7741 tctggttaga ccagatctga gcctgggagc tctctggcta actagggaac ccactgctta
     7801 agcctcaata aagcttgcct tgagtgcttc aagtagtgtg tgcccgtctg ttgtgtgact
     7861 ctggtaacta gagatccctc agaccctttt agtcagtgtg gaaaatctct agcagtggcg
     7921 cccgaacagg gacttgaaag cgaaagggaa accagaggag ctctctcgac gcaggactcg
     7981 gcttgctgaa gcgcgcacgg caagaggcga ggggcggcga ctggtgagta cgccaaaaat
     8041 tttgactagc ggaggctaga aggagagaga tgggtgcgag agcgtcagta ttaagcgggg
     8101 gagaattaga tcgcgatggg aaaaaattcg gttaaggcca gggggaaaga aaaaatataa
     8161 attaaaacat atagtatggg caagcaggga gctagaacga ttcgcagtta atcctggcct
     8221 gttagaaaca tcagaaggct gtagacaaat actgggacag ctacaaccat cccttcagac
     8281 aggatcagaa gaacttagat cattatataa tacagtagca accctctatt gtgtgcatca
     8341 aaggatagag ataaaagaca ccaaggaagc tttagacaag atagaggaag agcaaaacaa
     8401 aagtaagacc accgcacagc aagcggccgc tgatcttcag acctggagga ggagatatga
     8461 gggacaattg gagaagtgaa ttatataaat ataaagtagt aaaaattgaa ccattaggag
     8521 tagcacccac caaggcaaag agaagagtgg tgcagagaga aaaaagagca gtgggaatag
     8581 gagctttgtt ccttgggttc ttgggagcag caggaagcac tatgggcgca gcgtcaatga
     8641 cgctgacggt acaggccaga caattattgt ctggtatagt gcagcagcag aacaatttgc
     8701 tgagggctat tgaggcgcaa cagcatctgt tgcaactcac agtctggggc atcaagcagc
     8761 tccaggcaag aatcctggct gtggaaagat acctaaagga tcaacagctc ctggggattt
     8821 ggggttgctc tggaaaactc atttgcacca ctgctgtgcc ttggaatgct agttggagta
     8881 ataaatctct ggaacagatt tggaatcaca cgacctggat ggagtgggac agagaaatta
     8941 acaattacac aagcttaata cactccttaa ttgaagaatc gcaaaaccag caagaaaaga
     9001 atgaacaaga attattggaa ttagataaat gggcaagttt gtggaattgg tttaacataa
     9061 caaattggct gtggtatata aaattattca taatgatagt aggaggcttg gtaggtttaa
     9121 gaatagtttt tgctgtactt tctatagtga atagagttag gcagggatat tcaccattat
     9181 cgtttcagac ccacctccca accccgaggg gac
//
