[The description below was written by a language model from this plasmid's Addgene catalogue record and the feature table of its GenBank file.]
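Description:
pCW57-CMV-ssRFP-GFP-KDEL is a 9.2 kb third-generation, self-inactivating HIV-1 lentiviral vector for mammalian expression of a tandem-fluorescent reporter of ER-phagy. An RSV promoter fused to a truncated 5' LTR drives the viral genomic transcript. The Psi packaging signal, RRE and cPPT/CTS support packaging, Rev-dependent nuclear export and transduction, and the ΔU3 3' LTR inactivates the LTR promoter after integration. A WPRE primer site upstream of the 3' LTR suggests a WPRE, although the element is not annotated. In bacteria the plasmid carries AmpR and a ColE1/pUC-type origin. The catalogue lists it as low copy even though the feature note calls this origin type high-copy.

The insert encodes a BiP signal sequence fused to mRFP1 and then EGFP, ending, according to the construct name, in a KDEL ER-retention motif, which is not separately annotated. The signal peptide directs the fusion into the ER lumen and KDEL keeps it there. When ER fragments are delivered to lysosomes, GFP fluorescence is generally quenched and the protein degraded in the acidic environment, whereas RFP is more stable. Red-only signal, or the accumulation of an RFP fragment, therefore reports ER-phagy activity.

The catalogue gives the promoter as CMV, but the feature table shows a seven-copy tetO response element upstream of a minimal CMV promoter, which is a Tet-On arrangement. A downstream hPGK promoter drives a PuroR-T2A-rtTA-Advanced cassette, so a single transcript provides both puromycin selection of transduced cells and the reverse transactivator. By this annotation, reporter expression would be induced by doxycycline, allowing stable cell lines with controllable reporter levels.
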