Addgene plasmid #128257: pCW57-CMV-ssRFP-GFP-KDEL
Purpose: Fluorescence reporter to monitor ER-phagy activity
Depositing lab: Noboru Mizushima. Depositing organization: The University of Tokyo. Publication: Intrinsically Disordered Protein TEX264 Mediates ER-phagy. Chino H, Hatta T, Natsume T, Mizushima N. Mol Cell. 2019 Apr 11. pii: S1097-2765(19)30257-6. doi: 10.1016/j.molcel.2019.03.033. PubMed 31006538.
Backbone
  Vector backbone: pCW57-CMV
  Backbone size w/o insert (bp): 7710
  Total vector size (bp): 9213
  Vector type: Mammalian Expression, Lentiviral
  Selectable markers: Puromycin
Growth in bacteria
  Bacterial resistance: Ampicillin, 100 μg/mL
  Growth temperature: 30°C
  Growth strain: NEB Stable
  Copy number: Low Copy
Gene/Insert
  Gene/Insert name: ssRFPGFPKDEL
  Insert size (bp): 1503
  Promoter: CMV
  Tag / fusion protein: RFPGFP (N terminal on backbone)
  Cloning method: Gibson Cloning
  Sequencing primers: 5′ CCATCCACGCTGTTTTGACCTC
Terms and licenses: Academic/Nonprofit Terms; Industry Terms: Not Available to Industry
How to cite: pCW57-CMV-ssRFP-GFP-KDEL was a gift from Noboru Mizushima (Addgene plasmid # 128257 ; http://n2t.net/addgene:128257 ; RRID:Addgene_128257)
